>Addgene plasmid #175558 | pBI101.1/ProGOXL2:GUS | addgene full sequence | sequence record 345743 | Addgene NGS Result
GTTTACCCGCCAATATATCCTGTCAAACACTGATAGTTTAAACTGAAGGCGGGAAACGACAATCTGATCA
TGAGCGGAGAATTAAGGGAGTCACGTTATGACCCCCGCCGATGACGCGGGACAAGCCGTTTTACGTTTGG
AACTGACAGAACCGCAACGTTGAAGGAGCCACTCAGCCGCGGGTTTCTGGAGTTTAATGAGCTAAGCACA
TACGTCAGAAACCATTATTGCGCGTTCAAAAGTCGCCTAAGGTCACTATCAGCTAGCAAATATTTCTTGT
CAAAAATGCTCCACTGACGTTCCATAAATTCCCCTCGGTATCCAATTAGAGTCTCATATTCACTCTCAAT
CCAAATAATCTGCACCGGATCTGGATCGTTTCGCATGATTGAACAAGATGGATTGCACGCAGGTTCTCCG
GCCGCTTGGGTGGAGAGGCTATTCGGCTATGACTGGGCACAACAGACAATCGGCTGCTCTGATGCCGCCG
TGTTCCGGCTGTCAGCGCAGGGGCGCCCGGTTCTTTTTGTCAAGACCGACCTGTCCGGTGCCCTGAATGA
ACTGCAGGACGAGGCAGCGCGGCTATCGTGGCTGGCCACGACGGGCGTTCCTTGCGCAGCTGTGCTCGAC
GTTGTCACTGAAGCGGGAAGGGACTGGCTGCTATTGGGCGAAGTGCCGGGGCAGGATCTCCTGTCATCTC
ACCTTGCTCCTGCCGAGAAAGTATCCATCATGGCTGATGCAATGCGGCGGCTGCATACGCTTGATCCGGC
TACCTGCCCATTCGACCACCAAGCGAAACATCGCATCGAGCGAGCACGTACTCGGATGGAAGCCGGTCTT
GTCGATCAGGATGATCTGGACGAAGAGCATCAGGGGCTCGCGCCAGCCGAACTGTTCGCCAGGCTCAAGG
CGCGCATGCCCGACGGCGATGATCTCGTCGTGACCCATGGCGATGCCTGCTTGCCGAATATCATGGTGGA
AAATGGCCGCTTTTCTGGATTCATCGACTGTGGCCGGCTGGGTGTGGCGGACCGCTATCAGGACATAGCG
TTGGCTACCCGTGATATTGCTGAAGAGCTTGGCGGCGAATGGGCTGACCGCTTCCTCGTGCTTTACGGTA
TCGCCGCTCCCGATTCGCAGCGCATCGCCTTCTATCGCCTTCTTGACGAGTTCTTCTGAGCGGGACTCTG
GGGTTCGAAATGACCGACCAAGCGACGCCCAACCTGCCATCACGAGATTTCGATTCCACCGCCGCCTTCT
ATGAAAGGTTGGGCTTCGGAATCGTTTTCCGGGACGCCGGCTGGATGATCCTCCAGCGCGGGGATCTCAT
GCTGGAGTTCTTCGCCCACGGGATCTCTGCGGAACAGGCGGTCGAAGGTGCCGATATCATTACGACAGCA
ACGGCCGACAAGCACAACGCCACGATCCTGAGCGACAATATGATCGGGCCCGGCGTCCACATCAACGGCG
TCGGCGGCGACTGCCCAGGCAAGACCGAGATGCACCGCGATATCTTGCTGCGTTCGGATATTTTCGTGGA
GTTCCCGCCACAGACCCGGATGATCCCCGATCGTTCAAACATTTGGCAATAAAGTTTCTTAAGATTGAAT
CCTGTTGCCGGTCTTGCGATGATTATCATATAATTTCTGTTGAATTACGTTAAGCATGTAATAATTAACA
TGTAATGCATGACGTTATTTATGAGATGGGTTTTTATGATTAGAGTCCCGCAATTATACATTTAATACGC
GATAGAAAACAAAATATAGCGCGCAAACTAGGATAAATTATCGCGCGCGGTGTCATCTATGTTACTAGAT
CGGGCCTCCTGTC
[68 nt withheld, positions 1834-1901]
CTCTGAGGGA
[161 nt withheld, positions 1912-2072]
T
[41 nt withheld, positions 2074-2114]
T
[62 nt withheld, positions 2116-2177]
A
[35 nt withheld, positions 2179-2213]
CCTCCCTCAATCGGTTGAATGTCGCCCTTTTGTCTTTGGCCCAATACGCAAACCGCCTCTCCCCGCGCGT
TGGCCGATTCATTAATGCAGCTGGCACGACAGGTTTCCCGACTGGAAAGCGGGCAGTGAGCGCAACGCAA
TTAATGTGAGTTAGCTCACTCATTAGGCACCCCAGGCTTTACACTTTATGCTTCCGGCTCGTATGTTGTG
TGGAATTGTGAGCGGATAACAATTTCACACAGGAAACAGCTATGACCATGATTACGCCAAGCTTGCATGC
CTGCAGGTCGACATGTAAAATATGATGACGCAAACACATATATATAGCAAGATTTGTTCCGACAAAACTT
AAGAAAACAAAAAAAAAAAAGGCAAAGGAAAAAGAAACACAAATTTGATTTTTGGGAATTCGAATTTTCA
ACCGCCAACATTTTAACAAAAATATGGATCGTGTCACATCAACAACACTAACACAAATTATTAGACTACT
TCTTAACCAGCTATTTAATTGTAATTGTTTTTTTATTTGTTTTTACTGTAATAAATAAACAACTAACATG
TAAATTTTTGGTAAATGATAACAGTAAATGTCTAGATCGTGATTAGTAAATTGACATTTCCAAATTTTAG
TGACGGATTTGTGTTTAGATTCGATACTGTATATAGAGTATGGAGAAGTATGAACACCTCCCAAATTACT
TGCATAAGAAATGATTAATTGGAACAGCTTTCCACTACCACATTAGCTTGCATATCATTCCGAAGCACTT
GCATTTGCTCAAACCAAAAGAAGATGGAGCTAAACAAAAATAAACTAGCTTGAAAAAAAGATAGGTGTAA
CATGAGATAAGAAATAATGGCATTTCTATCAAAGTGCTAGGAAACAAAGTTAAGTTTATTATAGCACCCG
AAGATTAATCCTTATTATGCAAATTAAGTTTCTAGAAGTGGGTCATCTCACCTAGGTTCTCTCACTACAA
AGTACATGTAAATTACCATTGTGGCATGGTTGTAACTTGCAAGGGATAATCAGATTGAATAGACGATACA
TAAAAATGTAAAGTCACGGTAATAATATATATCATCAAACCTACTCGTATTTTAACTTTGCGTGTGTTTT
TGAACAATCTCATATTTAACTTATACCCGTGAATCTTGAACGGATCGAGATAGGTTCCTCTTGTCGGACT
ATATCAAGGCTAATAAGCTAGTCCATTCCTTACGACTATATTTAAAGAGAAAGAGAGTGACAATAATAGG
ATTGTACATTTTGATACATATTATAAGAGTGACATCAATTAGAAATGGGTCATACCTTTTGAGACCACTG
GCTGCAGACAGCACAACCAAAAAGCTTATCAACTAATCTAAATTAGGGAATTAATAAATTAATTTACCAA
CTAATCATGTAGAAGAAGTATGATTTATTTTTGTTGTCCAAGCATCAAGATGACGAAATGATATTAGAAA
AAAGACAAGTATGGAGAAAAGGTAAGAAAAAGTATACGTTAGCCAATAGGACTAATCATTTTATGAATGG
CTGTGAAATGAATTGAGCTGTAGAGCAAAAAAAAAGTTCCAAATTATAGAAACCTATCTCGTTATGTTTA
GGTTTATGAGTTAAGTTTTTGAAATGAAAATTACTTTTCTAATTTGTAATTTGGACCACCTGCATATCAA
AGATCTCTTCCCCATTTTGTTTTTAGAGTAAATCATAAAACCCGTATACTCCAAAGTTTCATATTAACTG
AAACTATTTTAACAAAAAAATCATTCAAAATGTGTTTTTATCGACTAAAAAAAGTAGAAAAAGTTTTCTT
TTGTTGATTATGTTTTTTCATGATTATACCTTTTGAGCAATAAAGGGGGAAACTTGCTAGTTAATTAACT
GAAAAATACGTTTACTAATTTTTGTTTTTACCTGCAAGGCTCTGCCTCTGATTACAAAACAAGATCGATT
GTGTTTCCTGATAATAAAAATACCTTTTTTTTTTTTGTAGTAGTAGTAGTAGTAGTTTGAAGTTTGAACC
ACTATTACGTATCTCTTTTGTTGAAATCAACTATGAGTCCGCGGGACCCACATAGCGTCGTACTTTTCCG
ATCATCGAATAATAAATCATCACAGATAAATCGACGGCTGTGGATCCCCGGGTGGTCAGTCCCTTATGTT
ACGTCCTGTAGAAACCCCAACCCGTGAAATCAAAAAACTCGACGGCCTGTGGGCATTCAGTCTGGATCGC
GAAAACTGTGGAATTGATCAGCGTTGGTGGGAAAGCGCGTTACAAGAAAGCCGGGCAATTGCTGTGCCAG
GCAGTTTTAACGATCAGTTCGCCGATGCAGATATTCGTAATTATGCGGGCAACGTCTGGTATCAGCGCGA
AGTCTTTATACCGAAAGGTTGGGCAGGCCAGCGTATCGTGCTGCGTTTCGATGCGGTCACTCATTACGGC
AAAGTGTGGGTCAATAATCAGGAAGTGATGGAGCATCAGGGCGGCTATACGCCATTTGAAGCCGATGTCA
CGCCGTATGTTATTGCCGGGAAAAGTGTACGTATCACCGTTTGTGTGAACAACGAACTGAACTGGCAGAC
TATCCCGCCGGGAATGGTGATTACCGACGAAAACGGCAAGAAAAAGCAGTCTTACTTCCATGATTTCTTT
AACTATGCCGGAATCCATCGCAGCGTAATGCTCTACACCACGCCGAACACCTGGGTGGACGATATCACCG
TGGTGACGCATGTCGCGCAAGACTGTAACCACGCGTCTGTTGACTGGCAGGTGGTGGCCAATGGTGATGT
CAGCGTTGAACTGCGTGATGCGGATCAACAGGTGGTTGCAACTGGACAAGGCACTAGCGGGACTTTGCAA
GTGGTGAATCCGCACCTCTGGCAACCGGGTGAAGGTTATCTCTATGAACTGTGCGTCACAGCCAAAAGCC
AGACAGAGTGTGATATCTACCCGCTTCGCGTCGGCATCCGGTCAGTGGCAGTGAAGGGCGAACAGTTCCT
GATTAACCACAAACCGTTCTACTTTACTGGCTTTGGTCGTCATGAAGATGCGGACTTGCGTGGCAAAGGA
TTCGATAACGTGCTGATGGTGCACGACCACGCATTAATGGACTGGATTGGGGCCAACTCCTACCGTACCT
CGCATTACCCTTACGCTGAAGAGATGCTCGACTGGGCAGATGAACATGGCATCGTGGTGATTGATGAAAC
TGCTGCTGTCGGCTTTAACCTCTCTTTAGGCATTGGTTTCGAAGCGGGCAACAAGCCGAAAGAACTGTAC
AGCGAAGAGGCAGTCAACGGGGAAACTCAGCAAGCGCACTTACAGGCGATTAAAGAGCTGATAGCGCGTG
ACAAAAACCACCCAAGCGTGGTGATGTGGAGTATTGCCAACGAACCGGATACCCGTCCGCAAGGTGCACG
GGAATATTTCGCGCCACTGGCGGAAGCAACGCGTAAACTCGACCCGACGCGTCCGATCACCTGCGTCAAT
GTAATGTTCTGCGACGCTCACACCGATACCATCAGCGATCTCTTTGATGTGCTGTGCCTGAACCGTTATT
ACGGATGGTATGTCCAAAGCGGCGATTTGGAAACGGCAGAGAAGGTACTGGAAAAAGAACTTCTGGCCTG
GCAGGAGAAACTGCATCAGCCGATTATCATCACCGAATACGGCGTGGATACGTTAGCCGGGCTGCACTCA
ATGTACACCGACATGTGGAGTGAAGAGTATCAGTGTGCATGGCTGGATATGTATCACCGCGTCTTTGATC
GCGTCAGCGCCGTCGTCGGTGAACAGGTATGGAATTTCGCCGATTTTGCGACCTCGCAAGGCATATTGCG
CGTTGGCGGTAACAAGAAAGGGATCTTCACTCGCGACCGCAAACCGAAGTCGGCGGCTTTTCTGCTGCAA
AAACGCTGGACTGGCATGAACTTCGGTGAAAAACCGCAGCAGGGAGGCAAACAATGAATCAACAACTCTC
CTGGCGCACCATCGTCGGCTACAGCCTCGGGAATTGCTACCGAGCTCGAATTTCCCCGATCGTTCAAACA
TTTGGCAATAAAGTTTCTTAAGATTGAATCCTGTTGCCGGTCTTGCGATGATTATCATATAATTTCTGTT
GAATTACGTTAAGCATGTAATAATTAACATGTAATGCATGACGTTATTTATGAGATGGGTTTTTATGATT
AGAGTCCCGCAATTATACATTTAATACGCGATAGAAAACAAAATATAGCGCGCAAACTAGGATAAATTAT
CGCGCGCGGTGTCATCTATGTTACTAGATCGGGAATTCACTGGCCGTCGTTTTACAACGTCGTGACTGGG
AAAACCCTGGCGTTACCCAACTTAATCGCCTTGCAGCACATCCCCCTTTCGCCAGCTGGCGTAATAGCGA
AGAGGCCCGCACCGATCGCCCTTCCCAACAGTTGCGCAGCCTGAATG
[44 nt withheld, positions 6671-6714]
C
[141 nt withheld, positions 6716-6856]
CCTTTGACGTTGGAGTCCACGTTCTTT
[37 nt withheld, positions 6884-6920]
ACCCTATCTCGGGCTATTCTTTTGATTTATAAGGGATTTTGCCGATTTCGGAACCACCATCAAACAGGAT
TTTCGCCTGCTGGGGCAAACCAGCGTGGACCGCTTGCTGCAACTCTCTCAGGGCCAGGCGGTGAAGGGCA
ATCAGCTGTTGCCCGTCTCACTGGTGAAAAGAAAAACCACCCCAGTACATTAAAAACGTCCGCAATGTGT
TATTAAGTTGTCTAAGCGTCAATTTGTTTACACCACAATATATCCTGCCACCAGCCAGCCAACAGCTCCC
CGACCGGCAGCTCGGCACAAAATCACCACTCGATACAGGCAGCCCATCAGTCCGGGACGGCGTCAGCGGG
AGAGCCGTTGTAAGGCGGCAGACTTTGCTCATGTTACCGATGCTATTCGGAAGAACGGCAACTAAGCTGC
CGGGTTTGAAACACGGATGATCTCGCGGAGGGTAGCATGTTGATTGTAACGATGACAGAGCGTTGCTGCC
TGTGATCAAATATCATCTCCCTCGCAGAGATCCGAATTATCAGCCTTCTTATTCATTTCTCGCTTAACCG
TGACAGGCTGTCGATCTTGAGAACTATGCCGACATAATAGGAAATCGCTGGATAAAGCCGCTGAGGAAGC
TGAGTGGCGCTATTTCTTTAGAAGTGAACGTTGACGATATCAACTCCCCTATCCATTGCTCACCGAATGG
TACAGGTCGGGGACCCGAAGTTCCGACTGTCGGCCTGATGCATCCCCGGCTGATCGACCCCAGATCTGGG
GCTGAGAAAGCCCAGTAAGGAAACAACTGTAGGTTCGAGTCGCGAGATCCCCCGGAACCAAAGGAAGTAG
GTTAAACCCGCTCCGATCAGGCCGAGCCACGCCAGGCCGAGAACATTGGTTCCTGTAGGCATCGGGATTG
GCGGATCAAACACTAAAGCTACTGGAACGAGCAGAAGTCCTCCGGCCGCCAGTTGCCAGGCGGTAAAGGT
GAGCAGAGGCACGGGAGGTTGCCACTTGCGGGTCAGCACGGTTCCGAACGCCATGGAAACCGCCCCCGCC
AGGCCCGCTGCGACGCCGACAGGATCTAGCGCTGCGTTTGGTGTCAACACCAACAGCGCCACGCCCGCAG
TTCCGCAAATAGCCCCCAGGACCGCCATCAATCGTATCGGGCTACCTAGCAGAGCGGCAGAGATGAACAC
GACCATCAGCGGCTGCACAGCGCCTACCGTCGCCGCGACCCCGCCCGGCAGGCGGTAGACCGAAATAAAC
AACAAGCTCCAGAATAGCGAAATATTAAGTGCGCCGAGGATGAAGATGCGCATCCACCAGATTCCCGTTG
GAATCTGTCGGACGATCATCACGAGCAATAAACCCGCCGGCAACGCCCGCAGCAGCATACCGGCGACCCC
TCGGCCTCGCTGTTCGGGCTCCACGAAAACGCCGGACAGATGCGCCTTGTGAGCGTCCTTGGGGCCGTCC
TCCTGTTTGAAGACCGACAGCCCAATGATCTCGCCGTCGATGTAGGCGCCGAATGCCACGGCATCTCGCA
ACCGTTCAGCGAACGCCTCCATGGGCTTTTTCTCCTCGTGCTCGTAAACGGACCCGAACATCTCTGGAGC
TTTCTTCAGGGCCGACAATCGGATCTCGCGGAAATCCTGCACGTCGGCCGCTCCAAGCCGTCGAATCTGA
GCCTTAATCACAATTGTCAATTTTAATCCTCTGTTTATCGGCAGTTCGTAGAGCGCGCCGTGCGTCCCGA
GCGATACTGAGCGAAGCAAGTGCGTCGAGCAGTGCCCGCTTGTTCCTGAAATGCCAGTAAAGCGCTGGCT
GCTGAACCCCCAGCCGGAACTGACCCCACAAGGCCCTAGCGTTTGCAATGCACCAGGTCATCATTGACCC
AGGCGTGTTCCACCAGGCCGCTGCCTCGCAACTCTTCGCAGGCTTCGCCGACCTGCTCGCGCCACTTCTT
CACGCGGGTGGAATCCGATCCGCACATGAGGCGGAAGGTTTCCAGCTTGAGCGGGTACGGCTCCCGGTGC
GAGCTGAAATAGTCGAACATCCGTCGGGCCGTCGGCGACAGCTTGCGGTACTTCTCCCATATGAATTTCG
TGTAGTGGTCGCCAGCAAACAGCACGACGATTTCCTCGTCGATCAGGACCTGGCAACGGGACGTTTTCTT
GCCACGGTCCAGGACGCGGAAGCGGTGCAGCAGCGACACCGATTCCAGGTGCCCAACGCGGTCGGACGTG
AAGCCCATCGCCGTCGCCTGTAGGCGCGACAGGCATTCCTCGGCCTTCGTGTAATACCGGCCATTGATCG
ACCAGCCCAGGTCCTGGCAAAGCTCGTAGAACGTGAAGGTGATCGGCTCGCCGATAGGGGTGCGCTTCGC
GTACTCCAACACCTGCTGCCACACCAGTTCGTCATCGTCGGCCCGCAGCTCGACGCCGGTGTAGGTGATC
TTCACGTCCTTGTTGACGTGGAAAATGACCTTGTTTTGCAGCGCCTCGCGCGGGATTTTCTTGTTGCGCG
TGGTGAACAGGGCAGAGCGGGCCGTGTCGTTTGGCATCGCTCGCATCGTGTCCGGCCACGGCGCAATATC
GAACAAGGAAAGCTGCATTTCCTTGATCTGCTGCTTCGTGTGTTTCAGCAACGCGGCCTGCTTGGCCTCG
CTGACCTGTTTTGCCAGGTCCTCGCCGGCGGTTTTTCGCTTCTTGGTCGTCATAGTTCCTCGCGTGTCGA
TGGTCATCGACTTCGCCAAACCTGCCGCCTCCTGTTCGAGACGACGCGAACGCTCCACGGCGGCCGATGG
CGCGGGCAGGGCAGGGGGAGCCAGTTGCACGCTGTCGCGCTCGATCTTGGCCGTAGCTTGCTGGACCATC
GAGCCGACGGACTGGAAGGTTTCGCGGGGCGCACGCATGACGGTGCGGCTTGCGATGGTTTCGGCATCCT
CGGCGGAAAACCCCGCGTCGATCAGTTCTTGCCTGTATGCCTTCCGGTCAAACGTCCGATTCATTCACCC
TCCTTGCGGGATTGCCCCGACTCACGCCGGGGCAATGTGCCCTTATTCCTGATTTGACCCGCCTGGTGCC
TTGGTGTCCAGATAATCCACCTTATCGGCAATGAAGTCGGTCCCGTAGACCGTCTGGCCGTCCTTCTCGT
ACTTGGTATTCCGAATCTTGCCCTGCACGAATACCAGCGACCCCTTGCCCAAATACTTGCCGTGGGCCTC
GGCCTGAGAGCCAAAACACTTGATGCGGAAGAAGTCGGTGCGCTCCTGCTTGTCGCCGGCATCGTTGCGC
CACATCTAGGTACTAAAACAATTCATCCAGTAAAATATAATATTTTATTTTCTCCCAATCAGGCTTGATC
CCCAGTAAGTCAAAAAATAGCTCGACATACTGTTCTTCCCCGATATCCTCCCTGATCGACCGGACGCAGA
AGGCAATGTCATACCACTTGTCCGCCCTGCCGCTTCTCCCAAGATCAATAAAGCCACTTACTTTGCCATC
TTTCACAAAGATGTTGCTGTCTCCCAGGTCGCCGTGGGAAAAGACAAGTTCCTCTTCGGGCTTTTCCGTC
TTTAAAAAATCATACAGCTCGCGCGGATCTTTAAATGGAGTGTCTTCTTCCCAGTTTTCGCAATCCACAT
CGGCCAGATCGTTATTCAGTAAGTAATCCAATTCGGCTAAGCGGCTGTCTAAGCTATTCGTATAGGGACA
ATCCGATATGTCGATGGAGTGAAAGAGCCTGATGCACTCCGCATACAGCTCGATAATCTTTTCAGGGCTT
TGTTCATCTTCATACTCTTCCGAGCAAAGGACGCCATCGGCCTCACTCATGAGCAGATTGCTCCAGCCAT
CATGCCGTTCAAAGTGCAGGACCTTTGGAACAGGCAGCTTTCCTTCCAGCCATAGCATCATGTCCTTTTC
CCGTTCCACATCATAGGTGGTCCCTTTATACCGGCTGTCCGTCATTTTTAAATATAGGTTTTCATTTTCT
CCCACCAGCTTATATACCTTAGCAGGAGACATTCCTTCCGTATCTTTTACGCAGCGGTATTTTTCGATCA
GTTTTTTCAATTCCGGTGATATTCTCATTTTAGCCATTTATTATTTCCTTCCTCTTTTCTACAGTATTTA
AAGATACCCCAAGAAGCTAATTATAACAAGACGAACTCCAATTCACTGTTCCTTGCATTCTAAAACCTTA
AATACCAGAAAACAGCTTTTTCAAAGTTGTTTTCAAAGTTGGCGTATAACATAGTATCGACGGAGCCGAT
TTTGAAACCACAATTATGGGTGATGCTGCCAACTTACTGATTTAGTGTATGATGGTGTTTTTGAGGTGCT
CCAGTGGCTTCTGTTTCTATCAGCTGTCCCTCCTGTTCAGCTACTGACGGGGTGGTGCGTAACGGCAAAA
GCACCGCCGGACATCAGCGCTATCTCTGCTCTCACTGCCGTAAAACATGGCAACTGCAGTTCACTTACAC
CGCTTCTCAACCCGGTACGCACCAGAAAATCATTGATATGGCCATGAATGGCGTTGGATGCCGGGCAACA
GCCCGCATTATGGGCGTTGGCCTCAACACGATTTTACGTCACTTAAAAAACTCAGGCCGCAGTCGGTAAC
CTCGCGCATACAGCCGGGCAGTGACGTCATCGTCTGCGCGGAAATGGACGAACAGTGGGGCTATGTCGGG
GCTAAATCGCGCCAGCGCTGGCTGTTTTACGCGTATGACAGTCTCCGGAAGACGGTTGTTGCGCACGTAT
TCGGTGAACGCACTATGGCGACGCTGGGGCGTCTTATGAGCCTGCTGTCACCCTTTGACGTGGTGATATG
GATGACGGATGGCTGGCCGCTGTATGAATCCCGCCTGAAGGGAAAGCTGCACGTAATCAGCAAGCGATAT
ACGCAGCGAATTGAGCGGCATAACCTGAATCTGAGGCAGCACCTGGCACGGCTGGGACGGAAGTCGCTGT
CGTTCTCAAAATCGGTGGAGCTGCATGACAAAGTCATCGGGCATTATCTGAACATAAAACACTATCAATA
AGTTGGAGTCATTACCCAATTATGATAGAATTTACAAGCTATAAGGTTATTGTCCTGGGTTTCAAGCATT
AGTCCATGCAAGTTTTTATGCTTTGCCCATTCTATAGATATATTGATAAGCGCGCTGCCTATGCCTTGCC
CCCTGAAATCCTTACATACGGCGATATCTTCTATATAAAAGATATATTATCTTATCAGTATTGTCAATAT
ATTCAAGGCAATCTGCCTCCTCATCCTCTTCATCCTCTTCGTCTTGGTAGCTTTTTAAATATGGCGCTTC
ATAGAGTAATTCTGTAAAGGTCCAATTCTCGTTTTCATACCTCGGTATAATCTTACCTATCACCTCAAAT
GGTTCGCTGGGTTTATCGCACCCCCGAACACGAGCACGGCACCCGCGACCACTATGCCAAGAATGCCCAA
GGTAAAAATTGCCGGCCCCGCCATGAAGTCCGTGAATGCCCCGACGGCCGAAGTGAAGGGCAGGCCGCCA
CCCAGGCCGCCGCCCTCACTGCCCGGCACCTGGTCGCTGAATGTCGATGCCAGCACCTGCGGCACGTCAA
TGCTTCCGGGCGTCGCGCTCGGGCTGATCGCCCATCCCGTTACTGCCCCGATCCCGGCAATGGCAAGGAC
TGCCAGCGCTGCCATTTTTGGGGTGAGGCCGTTCGCGGCCGAGGGGCGCAGCCCCTGGGGGGATGGGAGG
CCCGCGTTAGCGGGCCGGGAGGGTTCGAGAAGGGGGGGCACCCCCCTTCGGCGTGCGCGGTCACGCGCAC
AGGGCGCAGCCCTGGTTAAAAACAAGGTTTATAAATATTGGTTTAAAAGCAGGTTAAAAGACAGGTTAGC
GGTGGCCGAAAAACGGGCGGAAACCCTTGCAAATGCTGGATTTTCTGCCTGTGGACAGCCCCTCAAATGT
CAATAGGTGCGCCCCTCATCTGTCAGCACTCTGCCCCTCAAGTGTCAAGGATCGCGCCCCTCATCTGTCA
GTAGTCGCGCCCCTCAAGTGTCAATACCGCAGGGCACTTATCCCCAGGCTTGTCCACATCATCTGTGGGA
AACTCGCGTAAAATCAGGCGTTTTCGCCGATTTGCGAGGCTGGCCAGCTCCACGTCGCCGGCCGAAATCG
AGCCTGCCCCTCATCTGTCAACGCCGCGCCGGGTGAGTCGGCCCCTCAAGTGTCAACGTCCGCCCCTCAT
CTGTCAGTGAGGGCCAAGTTTTCCGCGAGGTATCCACAACGCCGGCGGCCGCGGTGTCTCGCACACGGCT
TCGACGGCGTTTCTGGCGCGTTTGCAGGGCCATAGACGGCCGCCAGCCCAGCGGCGAGGGCAACCAGCCC
GGTGAGCGTCGGAAAGGCGCTCGGTCTTGCCTTGCTCGTCGGTGATGTACTTCACCAGCTCCGCGAAGTC
GCTCTTCTTGATGGAGCGCATGGGGACGTGCTTGGCAATCACGCGCACCCCCCGGCCGTTTTAGCGGCTA
AAAAAGTCATGGCTCTGCCCTCGGGCGGACCACGCCCATCATGACCTTGCCAAGCTCGTCCTGCTTCTCT
TCGATCTTCGCCAGCAGGGCGAGGATCGTGGCATCACCGAACCGCGCCGTGCGCGGGTCGTCGGTGAGCC
AGAGTTTCAGCAGGCCGCCCAGGCGGCCCAGGTCGCCATTGATGCGGGCCAGCTCGCGGACGTGCTCATA
GTCCACGACGCCCGTGATTTTGTAGCCCTGGCCGACGGCCAGCAGGTAGGCCGACAGGCTCATGCCGGCC
GCCGCCGCCTTTTCCTCAATCGCTCTTCGTTCGTCTGGAAGGCAGTACACCTTGATAGGTGGGCTGCCCT
TCCTGGTTGGCTTGGTTTCATCAGCCATCCGCTTGCCCTCATCTGTTACGCCGGCGGTAGCCGGCCAGCC
TCGCAGAGCAGGATTCCCGTTGAGCACCGCCAGGTGCGAATAAGGGACAGTGAAGAAGGAACACCCGCTC
GCGGGTGGGCCTACTTCACCTATCCTGCCCGGCTGACGCCGTTGGATACACCAAGGAAAGTCTACACGAA
CCCTTTGGCAAAATCCTGTATATCGTGCGAAAAAGGATGGATATACCGAAAAAATCGCTATAATGACCCC
GAAGCAGGGTTATGCAGCGGAAAAGCGCCACGCTTCCCGAAGGGAGAAAGGCGGACAGGTATCCGGTAAG
CGGCAGGGTCGGAACAGGAGAGCGCACGAGGGAGCTTCCAGGGGGAAACGCCTGGTATCTTTATAGTCCT
GTCGGGTTTCGCCACCTCTGACTTGAGCGTCGATTTTTGTGATGCTCGTCAGGGGGGCGGAGCCTATGGA
AAAACGCCAGCAACGCGGCCTTTTTACGGTTCCTGGCCTTTTGCTGGCCTTTTGCTCACATGTTCTTTCC
TGCGTTATCCCCTGATTCTGTGGATAACCGTATTACCGCCTTTGAGTGAGCTGATACCGCTCGCCGCAGC
CGAACGACCGAGCGCAGCGAGTCAGTGAGCGAGGAAGCGGAAGAGCGCCAGAAGGCCGCCAGAGAGGCCG
AGCGCGGCCGTGAGGCTTGGACGCTAGGGCAGGGCATGAAAAAGCCCGTAGCGGGCTGCTACGGGCGTCT
GACGCGGTGGAAAGGGGGAGGGGATGTTGTCTACATGGCTCTGCTGTAGTGAGTGGGTTGCGCTCCGGCA
GCGGTCCTGATCAATCGTCACCCTTTCTCGGTCCTTCAACGTTCCTGACAACGAGCCTCCTTTTCGCCAA
TCCATCGACAATCACCGCGAGTCCCTGCTCGAACGCTGCGTCCGGACCGGCTTCGTCGAAGGCGTCTATC
GCGGCCCGCAACAGCGGCGAGAGCGGAGCCTGTTCAACGGTGCCGCCGCGCTCGCCGGCATCGCTGTCGC
CGGCCTGCTCCTCAAGCACGGCCCCAACAGTGAAGTAGCTGATTGTCATCAGCGCATTGACGGCGTCCCC
GGCCGAAAAACCCGCCTCGCAGAGGAAGCGAAGCTGCGCGTCGGCCGTTTCCATCTGCGGTGCGCCCGGT
CGCGTGCCGGCATGGATGCGCGCGCCATCGCGGTAGGCGAGCAGCGCCTGCCTGAAGCTGCGGGCATTCC
CGATCAGAAATGAGCGCCAGTCGTCGTCGGCTCTCGGCACCGAATGCGTATGATTCTCCGCCAGCATGGC
TTCGGCCAGTGCGTCGAGCAGCGCCCGCTTGTTCCTGAAGTGCCAGTAAAGCGCCGGCTGCTGAACCCCC
AACCGTTCCGCCAGTTTGCGTGTCGTCAGACCGTCTACGCCGACCTCGTTCAACAGGTCCAGGGCGGCAC
GGATCACTGTATTCGGCTGCAACTTTGTCATGCTTGACACTTTATCACTGATAAACATAATATGTCCACC
AACTTATCAGTGATAAAGAATCCGCGCGTTCAATCGGACCAGCGGAGGCTGGTCCGGAGGCCAGACGTGA
AACCCAACATACCCCTGATCGTAATTCTGAGCACTGTCGCGCTCGACGCTGTCGGCATCGGCCTGATTAT
GCCGGTGCTGCCGGGCCTCCTGCGCGATCTGGTTCACTCGAACGACGTCACCGCCCACTATGGCATTCTG
CTGGCGCTGTATGCGTTGGTGCAATTTGCCTGCGCACCTGTGCTGGGCGCGCTGTCGGATCGTTTCGGGC
GGCGGCCAATCTTGCTCGTCTCGCTGGCCGGCGCCAGATCTGGGGAACCCTGTGGTTGGCATGCACATAC
AAATGGACGAACGGATAAACCTTTTCACGCCCTTTTAAATATCCGATTATTCTAATAAACGCTCTTTTCT
CTTAG
Features (pLannotate 1.2.2; 31 found; start..end, strand, type, name):
      1..25      -  misc_feature   RB T-DNA repeat: right border repeat from nopaline C58 T-DNA
    181..364     +  promoter       NOS promoter: nopaline synthase promoter NOS promoter
    385..1179    +  CDS            NeoR/KanR: aminoglycoside phosphotransferase from Tn5; aph(3')-II (or nptII); confers resistance to neomycin, kanamycin, and G418 (Geneticin®)
   1200..1349    +  CDS            ble (fragment): BLE_KLEPN - Experimental evidence at protein level: Swiss-Prot protein existence level 1. Binding protein with a strong affinity to the bleomycin family of antibiotics. Binds to CL990; an antimitotic-antibiotic compound. From Klebsiella pneumoniae.
   1356..1562    +  CDS            ocd (fragment): OCD_AGRFC - Experimental evidence at protein level: Swiss-Prot protein existence level 1. Catalyzes the conversion of L-ornithine into L-proline with release of ammonia. Is involved in the utilization of nopaline, a catabolic pathway that proceeds through L-arginine and L-ornithine to L-proline. Nopaline is a predominant opine in plant cells transformed with Ti plasmid pTiC58. From Agrobacterium fabrum (strain C58 / ATCC 33970) (Agrobacterium tumefaciens (strain C58)).
   1569..1821    +  terminator     NOS terminator: nopaline synthase terminator and poly(A) signal
   1825..2253    +  CDS            M13 gene III (fragment) (sequence partly withheld): pIII; III; minor coat protein
   2252..2342    +  CDS            lacI (fragment): lac repressor; lacI; The lac repressor binds to the lac operator to inhibit transcription in E. coli. This inhibition can be relieved by adding lactose or isopropyl-β-D-thiogalactopyranoside (IPTG).
   2355..2376    +  protein_bind   CAP binding site: CAP binding activates transcription in the presence of cAMP. E. coli catabolite activator protein
   2391..2421    +  promoter       lac promoter: promoter for the E. coli lac operon
   2425..2447    +  protein_bind   lac operator (fragment): The lac repressor binds to the lac operator to inhibit transcription in E. coli. This inhibition can be relieved by adding lactose or isopropyl-β-D-thiogalactopyranoside (IPTG). lac repressor encoded by lacI
   2482..2505    -  misc_feature   MCS (fragment): pUC18/19 multiple cloning site
   4379..6187    +  CDS            uidA: BGLR_ECOLI - Also known as gurA, gusA. Experimental evidence at protein level: Swiss-Prot protein existence level 1. From Escherichia coli (strain K12).
   6261..6513    +  terminator     NOS terminator: nopaline synthase terminator and poly(A) signal
   6518..6673    +  CDS            lacZα (fragment) (sequence partly withheld): LacZα fragment of β-galactosidase; lacZ fragment
   6671..6971    +  rep_origin     M13 ori (fragment) (sequence partly withheld): M13 bacteriophage origin of replication; arrow indicates direction of (+) strand synthesis
   6972..7102    +  CDS            lacI (fragment): lac repressor; lacI; The lac repressor binds to the lac operator to inhibit transcription in E. coli. This inhibition can be relieved by adding lactose or isopropyl-β-D-thiogalactopyranoside (IPTG).
   7156..7180    -  misc_feature   LB T-DNA repeat: left border repeat from nopaline C58 T-DNA
   8689..8752    -  CDS            TetR (fragment): tetracycline resistance regulatory protein; tetR
   8776..9924    -  CDS            trfA: trans-acting replication protein that binds to and activates oriV
  10223..11017   -  CDS            KanR: aminoglycoside phosphotransferase; aphA-3; confers resistance to kanamycin
  11209..11976   +  mobile_element IS1: prokaryotic transposable element IS1
  11985..12134   -  CDS            satA (fragment): STA_BACSU - Also known as yyaR. Experimental evidence at protein level: Swiss-Prot protein existence level 1. Involved in resistance to streptothricin, a broad-spectrum antibiotic produced by streptomycetes. Detoxifies streptothricin via acetylation of the beta amino group of the first beta-lysyl moiety of streptothricin. From Bacillus subtilis (strain 168).
  12133..12327   -  CDS            satA (fragment): STA_BACSU - Also known as yyaR. Experimental evidence at protein level: Swiss-Prot protein existence level 1. Involved in resistance to streptothricin, a broad-spectrum antibiotic produced by streptomycetes. Detoxifies streptothricin via acetylation of the beta amino group of the first beta-lysyl moiety of streptothricin. From Bacillus subtilis (strain 168).
  12330..12605   -  CDS            klaC (fragment): KLAC_ECOLX - Also known as telB. Protein predicted: Swiss-Prot protein existence level 4. Belongs to the kla operon, which is associated with cryptic tellurite resistance, and IncW plasmid fertility inhibition. From Escherichia coli.
  12669..13300   -  rep_origin     oriV: incP origin of replication
  13437..13808   -  CDS            traJ: oriT-recognizing protein; traJ
  13841..13950   -  oriT           oriT: incP origin of transfer
  14082..14272   +  rep_origin     ori (fragment): high-copy-number ColE1/pMB1/pBR322/pUC origin of replication
  14631..15281   -  CDS            TetR: tetracycline resistance regulatory protein; tetR
  15387..15636   +  CDS            TcR (fragment): tetracycline efflux protein; tetA; confers resistance to tetracycline
