[The description below was written by a language model from this plasmid's Addgene catalogue record and pLannotate feature annotations shown in this document.]
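Description:
pBI101.1/ProGOXL2:GUS is a binary vector for Agrobacterium-mediated plant transformation, built on the pBI101.1 backbone and carrying a promoter:reporter fusion for studying expression of the Arabidopsis thaliana GALACTOSE OXIDASE-LIKE 2 (GOXL2) gene. The sequenced plasmid is about 15.7 kb. Outside the T-DNA, the backbone has the broad-host-range incP replication system (oriV with its activator gene trfA), which allows low-copy maintenance in both E. coli and Agrobacterium. It also has oriT and traJ for conjugal mobilisation, and an aphA-3 kanamycin resistance gene for bacterial selection. The annotation also picks up remnants typical of this vector lineage: an IS1 element, tetR and a partial tetA, a short ColE1-type ori fragment, and several small fragments of unrelated genes. These appear to be backbone remnants rather than designed parts of the construct.

The T-DNA is bounded by nopaline-type right and left border repeats and contains two units. Next to the right border, a NOS promoter drives nptII (NeoR/KanR) followed by a NOS terminator, giving kanamycin selection of transformed plants. Downstream lie lac and M13-derived polylinker remnants. They are followed by an unannotated stretch of roughly 1.9 kb that sits directly upstream of the E. coli uidA (GUS) coding sequence and a second NOS terminator. This gap is where the GOXL2 promoter insert would be expected, although the feature table does not label it and the cloning sites are recorded as unknown. Because the GUS gene in pBI101.1 has no promoter of its own, β-glucuronidase activity in transgenic plants reports the activity of the inserted promoter. The construct is therefore used to examine GOXL2 expression patterns.
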