Addgene plasmid #175558: pBI101.1/ProGOXL2:GUS
Purpose: Binary vector for Agrobacterium-mediated plant transformation - Promoter:GUS reporter for expression analysis of GOXL genes
Depositing lab: George Haughn. Depositing organization: University of British Columbia. Publication: Expression Patterns and Functional Characterisation of Arabidopsis GALACTOSE OXIDASE-LIKE (GOXL) Genes Suggest Specialised Roles for Galactose Oxidases in Plants. Sola K, Dean GH, Li Y, Lohmann J, Movahedan M, Gilchrist EJ, Adams KL, Haughn GW. Plant Cell Physiol. 2021 May 27. pii: 6286013. doi: 10.1093/pcp/pcab073. PubMed 34042158.
Backbone
  Vector backbone: pBI101.1
  Vector type: Plant Expression
  Selectable markers: Kanamycin in plants
Growth in bacteria
  Bacterial resistance: Kanamycin, 50 μg/mL
  Growth temperature: 37°C
  Growth strain: DH5alpha
  Copy number: Low Copy
Gene/Insert
  Gene/Insert name: ProGOXL2
  Species: A. thaliana (mustard weed)
  Promoter: GOXL2
  Tag / fusion protein: GUS (C terminal on backbone)
  Cloning method: Restriction Enzyme; 5′ cloning site Unknown (unknown if destroyed); 3′ cloning site Unknown (unknown if destroyed)
  Sequencing primers: 5′ M13F; 3′ M13R
Terms and licenses: Academic/Nonprofit Terms; Industry Terms
How to cite: pBI101.1/ProGOXL2:GUS was a gift from George Haughn (Addgene plasmid # 175558 ; http://n2t.net/addgene:175558 ; RRID:Addgene_175558)
